Addgene plasmid #209888: mCherry-Ykt6
Depositing lab: Geert van den Bogaart.
Backbone
  Vector backbone: pmCherry-C1
  Vector type: Mammalian Expression
Growth in bacteria
  Bacterial resistance: Kanamycin, 50 μg/mL
  Growth temperature: 37°C
  Growth strain: DH5alpha
  Copy number: High Copy
Gene/Insert
  Gene/Insert name: Ykt6 (alt name: Synaptobrevin homolog YKT6)
  Species: H. sapiens (human)
  GenBank ID: NM_006555.3
  Promoter: CMV
  Tag / fusion protein: mCherry (N terminal on insert)
  Entrez Gene: YKT6
  Cloning method: Restriction Enzyme; 5′ cloning site XhoI (not destroyed); 3′ cloning site BamHI (not destroyed)
  Sequencing primers: 5′ GCCGCCGGGATCAC; 3′ CCTCTACAAATGTGGTATGGC
Resource information
  A portion of this plasmid was derived from a plasmid made by: Synthetic gene by Genscript
Terms and licenses: Academic/Nonprofit Terms; Industry Terms: Not Available to Industry
How to cite: mCherry-Ykt6 was a gift from Geert van den Bogaart (Addgene plasmid # 209888 ; http://n2t.net/addgene:209888 ; RRID:Addgene_209888)
