[The description below was written by a language model from this plasmid's Addgene catalogue record and pLannotate feature annotations shown in this document.]
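Description:
mCherry-Ykt6 is a mammalian expression plasmid built on the pmCherry-C1 backbone that produces human YKT6 (synaptobrevin homolog YKT6) fused at its N terminus to the red fluorescent protein mCherry. The full sequence record is 5,277 nt. Expression is driven by the human cytomegalovirus immediate-early enhancer and promoter, followed by the mCherry coding sequence, a short remnant of the multiple cloning site acting as a linker, and the YKT6 open reading frame, which was inserted between XhoI and BamHI sites that both remain intact. Transcripts are terminated by the SV40 polyadenylation signal. The insert derives from a commercially synthesised gene corresponding to the human YKT6 reference transcript.

The plasmid is propagated in E. coli at high copy number through a ColE1/pUC-type origin and selected with kanamycin. The NeoR/KanR aminoglycoside phosphotransferase gene sits behind tandem bacterial (bla) and SV40 early promoters and is followed by the HSV TK polyadenylation signal, so the same marker gives kanamycin resistance in bacteria and can give G418 resistance in transfected mammalian cells. An f1 origin is also present, allowing single-stranded DNA production. The short large T antigen, ble and bGH poly(A) fragments in the automated annotation are partial matches rather than functional elements.

YKT6 is a v-SNARE involved in vesicle docking and fusion, annotated as acting in ER-to-Golgi and endosome-to-TGN transport. The record does not state a specific purpose, but placing the fluorescent protein at the N terminus leaves the C terminus of YKT6 free, and a construct of this kind is suited to visualising the localisation and trafficking of the SNARE in live or fixed mammalian cells by fluorescence microscopy.
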