Features (pLannotate 1.2.2; 15 found; start..end, strand, type, name):
     61..364     +  enhancer       CMV enhancer: human cytomegalovirus immediate early enhancer
    365..568     +  promoter       CMV promoter: human cytomegalovirus (CMV) immediate early promoter
    613..1320    +  CDS            mCherry: mCherry is a basic (constitutively fluorescent) red fluorescent protein published in 2004, derived from Discosoma sp.. It is reported to be a very rapidly-maturing monomer with low acid sensitivity.
   1321..1339    +  misc_feature   MCS (fragment): multiple cloning site
   1342..1932    +  CDS            YKT6: YKT6_HUMAN - Experimental evidence at protein level: Swiss-Prot protein existence level 1. Vesicular soluble NSF attachment protein receptor (v-SNARE) mediating vesicle docking and fusion to a specific acceptor cellular compartment. Functions in endoplasmic reticulum to Golgi transport; as part of a SNARE complex composed of GOSR1, GOSR2 and STX5. Functions in early/recycling endosome to TGN transport; as part of a SNARE complex composed of BET1L, GOSR1 and STX5. Has a S-palmitoyl transferase activity. From Homo sapiens (Human).
   1958..2042    +  CDS            large T antigen (fragment): large T antigen from SV40 (simian virus 40)
   2065..2186    +  polyA_signal   SV40 poly(A) signal: SV40 polyadenylation signal
   2220..2648    -  rep_origin     f1 ori (sequence partly withheld): f1 bacteriophage origin of replication; arrow indicates direction of (+) strand synthesis
   2675..2779    +  promoter       AmpR promoter: bla
   2781..3138    +  promoter       SV40 promoter: SV40 enhancer and early promoter
   3173..3967    +  CDS            NeoR/KanR: aminoglycoside phosphotransferase from Tn5; aph(3')-II (or nptII); confers resistance to neomycin, kanamycin, and G418 (Geneticin®)
   3988..4140    +  CDS            ble (fragment): BLE_KLEPN - Experimental evidence at protein level: Swiss-Prot protein existence level 1. Binding protein with a strong affinity to the bleomycin family of antibiotics. Binds to CL990; an antimitotic-antibiotic compound. From Klebsiella pneumoniae.
   4199..4246    +  polyA_signal   HSV TK poly(A) signal: herpes simplex virus thymidine kinase polyadenylation signal (Cole and Stacy, 1985)
   4337..4353    -  polyA_signal   bGH poly(A) signal (fragment): bovine growth hormone polyadenylation signal
   4575..5163    +  rep_origin     ori: high-copy-number ColE1/pMB1/pBR322/pUC origin of replication
>Addgene plasmid #209888 | mCherry-Ykt6 | addgene full sequence | sequence record 413665 | Addgene NGS Result
TAGTTATTAATAGTAATCAATTACGGGGTCATTAGTTCATAGCCCATATATGGAGTTCCGCGTTACATAA
CTTACGGTAAATGGCCCGCCTGGCTGACCGCCCAACGACCCCCGCCCATTGACGTCAATAATGACGTATG
TTCCCATAGTAACGCCAATAGGGACTTTCCATTGACGTCAATGGGTGGAGTATTTACGGTAAACTGCCCA
CTTGGCAGTACATCAAGTGTATCATATGCCAAGTACGCCCCCTATTGACGTCAATGACGGTAAATGGCCC
GCCTGGCATTATGCCCAGTACATGACCTTATGGGACTTTCCTACTTGGCAGTACATCTACGTATTAGTCA
TCGCTATTACCATGGTGATGCGGTTTTGGCAGTACATCAATGGGCGTGGATAGCGGTTTGACTCACGGGG
ATTTCCAAGTCTCCACCCCATTGACGTCAATGGGAGTTTGTTTTGGCACCAAAATCAACGGGACTTTCCA
AAATGTCGTAACAACTCCGCCCCATTGACGCAAATGGGCGGTAGGCGTGTACGGTGGGAGGTCTATATAA
GCAGAGCTGGTTTAGTGAACCGTCAGATCCGCTAGCGCTACCGGTCGCCACCATGGTGAGCAAGGGCGAG
GAGGATAACATGGCCATCATCAAGGAGTTCATGCGCTTCAAGGTGCACATGGAGGGCTCCGTGAACGGCC
ACGAGTTCGAGATCGAGGGCGAGGGCGAGGGCCGCCCCTACGAGGGCACCCAGACCGCCAAGCTGAAGGT
GACCAAGGGTGGCCCCCTGCCCTTCGCCTGGGACATCCTGTCCCCTCAGTTCATGTACGGCTCCAAGGCC
TACGTGAAGCACCCCGCCGACATCCCCGACTACTTGAAGCTGTCCTTCCCCGAGGGCTTCAAGTGGGAGC
GCGTGATGAACTTCGAGGACGGCGGCGTGGTGACCGTGACCCAGGACTCCTCCCTGCAGGACGGCGAGTT
CATCTACAAGGTGAAGCTGCGCGGCACCAACTTCCCCTCCGACGGCCCCGTAATGCAGAAGAAGACCATG
GGCTGGGAGGCCTCCTCCGAGCGGATGTACCCCGAGGACGGCGCCCTGAAGGGCGAGATCAAGCAGAGGC
TGAAGCTGAAGGACGGCGGCCACTACGACGCTGAGGTCAAGACCACCTACAAGGCCAAGAAGCCCGTGCA
GCTGCCCGGCGCCTACAACGTCAACATCAAGTTGGACATCACCTCCCACAACGAGGACTACACCATCGTG
GAACAGTACGAACGCGCCGAGGGCCGCCACTCCACCGGCGGCATGGACGAGCTGTACAAGTCCGGACTCA
GATCTCGAGACAAGCTCTACAGCCTCAGCGTCCTCTACAAAGGCGAGGCCAAGGTGGTGCTGCTCAAAGC
CGCATACGATGTGTCTTCCTTCAGCTTTTTCCAGAGATCCAGCGTTCAGGAATTCATGACCTTCACGAGT
CAACTGATTGTGGAGCGCTCATCGAAAGGCACTAGAGCTTCTGTCAAAGAACAAGACTATCTGTGCCACG
TCTACGTCCGGAATGATAGTCTTGCAGGTGTGGTCATTGCTGACAATGAATACCCATCACGGGTGGCCTT
TACCTTGCTGGAGAAGGTACTAGATGAATTCTCCAAGCAAGTCGACAGGATAGACTGGCCAGTAGGTTCC
CCTGCTACAATCCATTACCCAGCCCTGGATGGTCACCTCAGTAGATACCAGAACCCACGAGAAGCTGATC
CCATGACTAAAGTGCAGGCCGAACTAGATGAGACCAAAATCATTCTGCACAACACCATGGAGTCTCTGTT
AGAGCGAGGTGAGAAGCTAGATGACTTGGTGTCCAAATCCGAGGTGCTGGGAACACAGTCTAAAGCCTTC
TATAAAACTGCCCGGAAACAAAACTCATGCTGTGCCATCATGTGAGGATCCACCGGATCTAGATAACTGA
TCATAATCAGCCATACCACATTTGTAGAGGTTTTACTTGCTTTAAAAAACCTCCCACACCTCCCCCTGAA
CCTGAAACATAAAATGAATGCAATTGTTGTTGTTAACTTGTTTATTGCAGCTTATAATGGTTACAAATAA
AGCAATAGCATCACAAATTTCACAAATAAAGCATTTTTTTCACTGCATTCTAGTTGTGGTTTGTCCAAAC
TCATCAATGTATCTTAACGCGTAAATTGTAAGCGTTAATATTTTGTTAAAATTCGCGTTAAATTTTTGTT
AAATCAGCTCATTTTTTAACCAATAGGCCGAAATCGGCAAAATCCCTTATAAATCAAAAGAATAGACCGA
GATAGGGT
[37 nt withheld, positions 2319-2355]
AAAGAACGTGGACTCCAACGTCAAAGG
[49 nt withheld, positions 2383-2431]
T
[91 nt withheld, positions 2433-2523]
G
[124 nt withheld, positions 2525-2648]
CAGGTGGCACTTTTCGGGGAAATGTGCGCGGAACCCCTATTTGTTTATTTTTCTAAATACATTCAAATAT
GTATCCGCTCATGAGACAATAACCCTGATAAATGCTTCAATAATATTGAAAAAGGAAGAGTCCTGAGGCG
GAAAGAACCAGCTGTGGAATGTGTGTCAGTTAGGGTGTGGAAAGTCCCCAGGCTCCCCAGCAGGCAGAAG
TATGCAAAGCATGCATCTCAATTAGTCAGCAACCAGGTGTGGAAAGTCCCCAGGCTCCCCAGCAGGCAGA
AGTATGCAAAGCATGCATCTCAATTAGTCAGCAACCATAGTCCCGCCCCTAACTCCGCCCATCCCGCCCC
TAACTCCGCCCAGTTCCGCCCATTCTCCGCCCCATGGCTGACTAATTTTTTTTATTTATGCAGAGGCCGA
GGCCGCCTCGGCCTCTGAGCTATTCCAGAAGTAGTGAGGAGGCTTTTTTGGAGGCCTAGGCTTTTGCAAA
GATCGATCAAGAGACAGGATGAGGATCGTTTCGCATGATTGAACAAGATGGATTGCACGCAGGTTCTCCG
GCCGCTTGGGTGGAGAGGCTATTCGGCTATGACTGGGCACAACAGACAATCGGCTGCTCTGATGCCGCCG
TGTTCCGGCTGTCAGCGCAGGGGCGCCCGGTTCTTTTTGTCAAGACCGACCTGTCCGGTGCCCTGAATGA
ACTGCAAGACGAGGCAGCGCGGCTATCGTGGCTGGCCACGACGGGCGTTCCTTGCGCAGCTGTGCTCGAC
GTTGTCACTGAAGCGGGAAGGGACTGGCTGCTATTGGGCGAAGTGCCGGGGCAGGATCTCCTGTCATCTC
ACCTTGCTCCTGCCGAGAAAGTATCCATCATGGCTGATGCAATGCGGCGGCTGCATACGCTTGATCCGGC
TACCTGCCCATTCGACCACCAAGCGAAACATCGCATCGAGCGAGCACGTACTCGGATGGAAGCCGGTCTT
GTCGATCAGGATGATCTGGACGAAGAGCATCAGGGGCTCGCGCCAGCCGAACTGTTCGCCAGGCTCAAGG
CGAGCATGCCCGACGGCGAGGATCTCGTCGTGACCCATGGCGATGCCTGCTTGCCGAATATCATGGTGGA
AAATGGCCGCTTTTCTGGATTCATCGACTGTGGCCGGCTGGGTGTGGCGGACCGCTATCAGGACATAGCG
TTGGCTACCCGTGATATTGCTGAAGAGCTTGGCGGCGAATGGGCTGACCGCTTCCTCGTGCTTTACGGTA
TCGCCGCTCCCGATTCGCAGCGCATCGCCTTCTATCGCCTTCTTGACGAGTTCTTCTGAGCGGGACTCTG
GGGTTCGAAATGACCGACCAAGCGACGCCCAACCTGCCATCACGAGATTTCGATTCCACCGCCGCCTTCT
ATGAAAGGTTGGGCTTCGGAATCGTTTTCCGGGACGCCGGCTGGATGATCCTCCAGCGCGGGGATCTCAT
GCTGGAGTTCTTCGCCCACCCTAGGGGGAGGCTAACTGAAACACGGAAGGAGACAATACCGGAAGGAACC
CGCGCTATGACGGCAATAAAAAGACAGAATAAAACGCACGGTGTTGGGTCGTTTGTTCATAAACGCGGGG
TTCGGTCCCAGGGCTGGCACTCTGTCGATACCCCACCGAGACCCCATTGGGGCCAATACGCCCGCGTTTC
TTCCTTTTCCCCACCCCACCCCCCAAGTTCGGGTGAAGGCCCAGGGCTCGCAGCCAACGTCGGGGCGGCA
GGCCCTGCCATAGCCTCAGGTTACTCATATATACTTTAGATTGATTTAAAACTTCATTTTTAATTTAAAA
GGATCTAGGTGAAGATCCTTTTTGATAATCTCATGACCAAAATCCCTTAACGTGAGTTTTCGTTCCACTG
AGCGTCAGACCCCGTAGAAAAGATCAAAGGATCTTCTTGAGATCCTTTTTTTCTGCGCGTAATCTGCTGC
TTGCAAACAAAAAAACCACCGCTACCAGCGGTGGTTTGTTTGCCGGATCAAGAGCTACCAACTCTTTTTC
CGAAGGTAACTGGCTTCAGCAGAGCGCAGATACCAAATACTGTTCTTCTAGTGTAGCCGTAGTTAGGCCA
CCACTTCAAGAACTCTGTAGCACCGCCTACATACCTCGCTCTGCTAATCCTGTTACCAGTGGCTGCTGCC
AGTGGCGATAAGTCGTGTCTTACCGGGTTGGACTCAAGACGATAGTTACCGGATAAGGCGCAGCGGTCGG
GCTGAACGGGGGGTTCGTGCACACAGCCCAGCTTGGAGCGAACGACCTACACCGAACTGAGATACCTACA
GCGTGAGCTATGAGAAAGCGCCACGCTTCCCGAAGGGAGAAAGGCGGACAGGTATCCGGTAAGCGGCAGG
GTCGGAACAGGAGAGCGCACGAGGGAGCTTCCAGGGGGAAACGCCTGGTATCTTTATAGTCCTGTCGGGT
TTCGCCACCTCTGACTTGAGCGTCGATTTTTGTGATGCTCGTCAGGGGGGCGGAGCCTATGGAAAAACGC
CAGCAACGCGGCCTTTTTACGGTTCCTGGCCTTTTGCTGGCCTTTTGCTCACATGTTCTTTCCTGCGTTA
TCCCCTGATTCTGTGGATAACCGTATTACCGCCATGCAT
